Addgene plasmid #183376: pMSCV-IRES-GFP-sheep-Caspase-4
Purpose: Stable expression of mammalian inflammatory caspase gene in mammalian cells by retroviral transduction
Depositing lab: Jonathan Kagan. Depositing organization: Boston Children's Hospital. Publication: Evolution-inspired redesign of the LPS receptor caspase-4 into an interleukin-1beta converting enzyme. Devant P, Cao A, Kagan JC. Sci Immunol. 2021 Aug 10;6(62). doi: 10.1126/sciimmunol.abh3567. PubMed 34734155.
Backbone
  Vector backbone: pMSCV-IRES-EGFP
  Backbone size w/o insert (bp): 6400
  Vector type: Retroviral
Growth in bacteria
  Bacterial resistance: Ampicillin, 100 μg/mL
  Growth temperature: 37°C
  Growth strain: NEB Stable
  Copy number: High Copy
Gene/Insert
  Gene/Insert name: Caspase-4
  Species: Ovis aries
  Insert size (bp): 1100
  Promoter: MESV
  Tag / fusion protein: Myc (N terminal on insert)
  Cloning method: Restriction Enzyme; 5′ cloning site NotI (not destroyed); 3′ cloning site SalI (not destroyed)
  Sequencing primers: 5′ MSCV-fwd; 3′ MSCV-rev
Terms and licenses: Academic/Nonprofit Terms; Industry Terms: Not Available to Industry
How to cite: pMSCV-IRES-GFP-sheep-Caspase-4 was a gift from Jonathan Kagan (Addgene plasmid # 183376 ; http://n2t.net/addgene:183376 ; RRID:Addgene_183376)
