[The description below was written by a language model from this plasmid's Addgene catalogue record and pLannotate feature annotations shown in this document.]
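Description:
pMSCV-IRES-GFP-sheep-Caspase-4 is a gammaretroviral transfer plasmid built on the pMSCV-IRES-EGFP backbone and intended for stable expression of an inflammatory caspase in mammalian cells by retroviral transduction. In bacteria it is maintained through a high-copy ColE1/pUC-type origin and selected with ampicillin via the β-lactamase gene. The sequenced record is about 7.6 kb. The rest of the bacterial backbone carries only short remnants of lac, rop, bom, lacZα and tetracycline-resistance sequences, which appear to be cloning leftovers rather than functional parts.

The viral cassette is flanked by 5′ and 3′ long terminal repeats from murine embryonic stem cell virus. Downstream of the 5′ LTR lie the MESV Ψ packaging signal and a truncated gag segment lacking its start codon, which together allow the transcript to be packaged into virions when viral proteins are supplied in trans. The 5′ LTR also serves as the promoter for the payload.

The insert is Ovis aries caspase-4, roughly 1.1 kb, cloned between NotI and SalI sites. The catalogue lists an N-terminal Myc tag, although this tag is not annotated separately in the feature table. The automated annotation labels the coding region by its closest database match, bovine CASP13, which reflects homology rather than the actual source species. An EMCV IRES follows the caspase and drives translation of EGFP from the same bicistronic transcript, so green fluorescence marks transduced cells and allows them to be sorted or tracked. The associated work concerns the evolution of caspase-4 as an LPS receptor and its relationship to interleukin-1β processing, which suggests use in comparing caspase orthologues across mammalian species.
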