Features (pLannotate 1.2.2; 20 found; start..end, strand, type, name):
    200..1330    +  CDS            CASP13: CASPD_BOVIN - Experimental evidence at protein level: Swiss-Prot protein existence level 1. Involved in the activation cascade of caspases responsible for apoptosis execution. Might function by either activating some proteins required for cell death or inactivating proteins necessary for cell survival. From Bos taurus (Bovine).
   1334..1367    -  misc_feature   MCS (fragment): pBluescript multiple cloning site
   1469..1931    +  misc_feature   IRES: internal ribosome entry site (IRES) of the encephalomyocarditis virus (EMCV)
   1945..2664    +  CDS            EGFP: the original enhanced GFP (Yang et al., 1996) mammalian codon-optimized
   2726..3240    +  LTR            3' LTR: 3' long terminal repeat from murine embryonic stem cell virus
   3435..3451    -  protein_bind   lac operator: The lac repressor binds to the lac operator to inhibit transcription in E. coli. This inhibition can be relieved by adding lactose or isopropyl-β-D-thiogalactopyranoside (IPTG). lac repressor encoded by lacI
   3459..3489    -  promoter       lac promoter: promoter for the E. coli lac operon
   3504..3525    -  protein_bind   CAP binding site: CAP binding activates transcription in the presence of cAMP. E. coli catabolite activator protein
   3538..3630    -  CDS            lacI (fragment): lac repressor; lacI; The lac repressor binds to the lac operator to inhibit transcription in E. coli. This inhibition can be relieved by adding lactose or isopropyl-β-D-thiogalactopyranoside (IPTG).
   3813..4401    -  rep_origin     ori: high-copy-number ColE1/pMB1/pBR322/pUC origin of replication
   4572..5432    -  CDS            AmpR: β-lactamase; bla; confers resistance to ampicillin, carbenicillin, and related antibiotics
   5433..5537    -  promoter       AmpR promoter: bla
   5632..5667    +  CDS            rop (fragment): Rop protein, which maintains plasmids at low copy number; rop
   5769..5868    +  misc_feature   bom (fragment): basis of mobility region from pBR322
   5874..6023    -  CDS            lacZα (fragment): LacZα fragment of β-galactosidase; lacZ fragment
   6023..6224    -  CDS            TcR (fragment): tetracycline efflux protein; tet; confers resistance to tetracycline
   6225..6323    +  CDS            env (fragment): murine leukemia virus gPr80 envelope polyprotein precursor; env; proteolytically cleaved into gp70SU and p15TM subunits
   6365..6881    +  LTR            5' LTR: 5' long terminal repeat from murine embryonic stem cell virus
   6945..7286    +  misc_feature   MESV Ψ: packaging signal of murine embryonic stem cell virus
   7353..128     +  CDS            gag (truncated) (across the origin): truncated Moloney murine leukemia virus (MMLV) gag gene lacking the start codon
>Addgene plasmid #183376 | pMSCV-IRES-GFP-sheep-Caspase-4 | addgene full sequence | sequence record 361170 | Addgene NGS Result
AGCCCTTTGTACACCCTAAGCCTCCGCCTCCTCTTCCTCCATCCGCCCCGTCTCTCCCCCTTGAACCTCC
TCGTTCGACCCCGCCTCGATCCTCCCTTTATCCAGCCCTCACTCCTTCTCTAGGCGCCGGAATTAGATCT
CTCGAGATCGATGCGGCCGCGCCACCATGGAACAAAAACTCATCTCAGAAGAGGATCTGATGGCTGAAGA
CAAACACAACAAAAACCCACTTAAGACGTTGGAATCTTTGGGCAAAGAACTCATTTCTGGCCTTTTGGAT
GACTTTGTGGAAAAAAATGTCCTGAAATTGGAGGAAGAGGAGAAGAAAAAAATTTATGATGCCAAACTTC
AAGACAAAGCCCGGGTCTTGATTGATTCTATACGACAGAAAAACCAAGAGGCAGGTCAAGTCTTTGTTCA
AACTTTCCTAAACATAGACAAAAATCCCACCAATATAAAAGCTCCTGAGGAAACTGTGGCTGGACCAGAT
GAGTCAGCAGGATCTGCCGCTACCCTCAAGCTTTGCCCTCATGAAGAATTCCTGAAACTGTGTAAAGAAA
GGGCTGGAGAGATATATCCAATAAAAGAAAGAAAGGACCGCACTCGTCTGGCTCTCATCATATGCAATAC
AGAGTTTGATCATCTGCCTCCCAGGAATGGGGCTGACCTTGACATTCTTGGAATGAAGCAGCTGCTTGAG
GGTCTTGGCTACACTGTGGAAGTGGAAGAGAAACTCACAGCCAGAGACATGGAATCAGTGCTGTGGAAAT
TTGCTGCACGTGAAGAGCACAAATCCTCAGACAGTACATTCTTGGTATTCATGTCTCATGGCATCCTGGA
TGGGATCTGTGGGACTATGCACAGAGATGAGGAACCAGATGTATTACCTTATGACACCATCTTCCGGACA
TTCAACAACCGTAATTGCCTCAGTCTAAAGGACAAACCTAAAGTCATCATTGTCCAGGCCTGCAGAGGTG
CAAATCGTGGGGAATTGTGGGTCAGTGACTCTCCAGCAGCCTTGGCAGACAGCTTTTCACAGTCACCCGA
GAACCTGGAAGAGGATGCTGTTTACAAGACCCACGTGGAGAAGGACTTCATTGCTTTCTGTTCCTCAACT
CCACATAATGTGTCCTGGAGAGACATCAAAAAAGGTTCTCTCTTCATTACAAGACTCATCACATGCTTCC
AAAAATATGCTTGGTGCTGTCACCTTGAGGAAGTATTTAGGAAGGTACAACAATCATTTGAAAAACCAAA
TGTTAAAGCCCAGATGCCCACTGTTGAAAGACTCTCTATGACAAGATATTTCTACCTCTTTCCTGGCAAC
TGAGTCGACGGTATCGATAAGCTTGATATCGAATTCCGCCCCCCCCCCTAACGTTACTGGCCGAAGCCGC
TTGGAATAAGGCCGGTGTGCGTTTGTCTATATGTTATTTTCCACCATATTGCCGTCTTTTGGCAATGTGA
GGGCCCGGAAACCTGGCCCTGTCTTCTTGACGAGCATTCCTAGGGGTCTTTCCCCTCTCGCCAAAGGAAT
GCAAGGTCTGTTGAATGTCGTGAAGGAAGCAGTTCCTCTGGAAGCTTCTTGAAGACAAACAACGTCTGTA
GCGACCCTTTGCAGGCAGCGGAACCCCCCACCTGGCGACAGGTGCCTCTGCGGCCAAAAGCCACGTGTAT
AAGATACACCTGCAAAGGCGGCACAACCCCAGTGCCACGTTGTGAGTTGGATAGTTGTGGAAAGAGTCAA
ATGGCTCTCCTCAAGCGTATTCAACAAGGGGCTGAAGGATGCCCAGAAGGTACCCCATTGTATGGGATCT
GATCTGGGGCCTCGGTGCACATGCTTTACATGTGTTTAGTCGAGGTTAAAAAAACGTCTAGGCCCCCCGA
ACCACGGGGACGTGGTTTTCCTTTGAAAAACACGATGATAATATGGCCACAACCATGGTGAGCAAGGGCG
AGGAGCTGTTCACCGGGGTGGTGCCCATCCTGGTCGAGCTGGACGGCGACGTAAACGGCCACAAGTTCAG
CGTGTCTGGCGAGGGCGAGGGCGATGCCACCTACGGCAAGCTGACCCTGAAGTTCATCTGCACCACCGGC
AAGCTGCCCGTGCCCTGGCCCACCCTCGTGACCACCCTGACCTACGGCGTGCAGTGCTTCAGCCGCTACC
CCGACCACATGAAGCAGCACGACTTCTTCAAGTCCGCCATGCCCGAAGGCTACGTCCAGGAGCGCACCAT
CTTCTTCAAGGACGACGGCAACTACAAGACCCGCGCCGAGGTGAAGTTCGAGGGCGACACCCTGGTGAAC
CGCATCGAGCTGAAGGGCATCGACTTCAAGGAGGACGGCAACATCCTGGGGCACAAGCTGGAGTACAACT
ACAACAGCCACAACGTCTATATCATGGCCGACAAGCAGAAGAACGGCATCAAGGCGAACTTCAAGATCCG
CCACAACATCGAGGACGGCAGCGTGCAGCTCGCCGACCACTACCAGCAGAACACCCCCATCGGCGACGGC
CCCGTGCTGCTGCCCGACAACCACTACCTGAGCACCCAGTCCGCCCTGAGCAAAGACCCCAACGAGAAGC
GCGATCACATGGTCCTGCTGGAGTTCGTGACCGCCGCCGGGATCACTCTCGGCATGGACGAGCTGTACAA
GTAATGAATTAATTAAGAATTCGATAAAATAAAAGATTTTATTTAGTCTCCAGAAAAAGGGGGGAATGAA
AGACCCCACCTGTAGGTTTGGCAAGCTAGCTTAAGTAACGCCATTTTGCAAGGCATGGAAAATACATAAC
TGAGAATAGAGAAGTTCAGATCAAGGTTAGGAACAGAGAGACAGCAGAATATGGGCCAAACAGGATATCT
GTGGTAAGCAGTTCCTGCCCCGGCTCAGGGCCAAGAACAGATGGTCCCCAGATGCGGTCCCGCCCTCAGC
AGTTTCTAGAGAACCATCAGATGTTTCCAGGGTGCCCCAAGGACCTGAAATGACCCTGTGCCTTATTTGA
ACTAACCAATCAGTTCGCTTCTCGCTTCTGTTCGCGCGCTTCTGCTCCCCGAGCTCAATAAAAGAGCCCA
CAACCCCTCACTCGGCGCGCCAGTCCTCCGATAGACTGCGTCGCCCGGGTACCCGTGTATCCAATAAACC
CTCTTGCAGTTGCATCCGACTTGTGGTCTCGCTGTTCCTTGGGAGGGTCTCCTCTGAGTGATTGACTACC
CGTCAGCGGGGGTCTTTCATGGGTAACAGTTTCTTGAAGTTGGAGAACAACATTCTGAGGGTAGGAGTCG
AATATTAAGTAATCCTGACTCAATTAGCCACTGTTTTGAATCCACATACTCCAATACTCCTGAAATAGTT
CATTATGGACAGCGCAGAAAGMGCTRRRKAGWWYWTTRTRGACAKCGCAGAAAGAGCTGGGGAGAATTGT
GAAATTGTTATCCGCTCACAATTCCACACAACATACGAGCCGGAAGCATAAAGTGTAAAGCCTGGGGTGC
CTAATGAGTGAGCTAACTCACATTAATTGCGTTGCGCTCACTGCCCGCTTTCCAGTCGGGAAACCTGTCG
TGCCAGCTGCATTAATGAATCGGCCAACGCGCGGGGAGAGGCGGTTTGCGTATTGGGCGCTCTTCCGCTT
CCTCGCTCACTGACTCGCTGCGCTCGGTCGTTCGGCTGCGGCGAGCGGTATCAGCTCACTCAAAGGCGGT
AATACGGTTATCCACAGAATCAGGGGATAACGCAGGAAAGAACATGTGAGCAAAAGGCCAGCAAAAGGCC
AGGAACCGTAAAAAGGCCGCGTTGCTGGCGTTTTTCCATAGGCTCCGCCCCCCTGACGAGCATCACAAAA
ATCGACGCTCAAGTCAGAGGTGGCGAAACCCGACAGGACTATAAAGATACCAGGCGTTTCCCCCTGGAAG
CTCCCTCGTGCGCTCTCCTGTTCCGACCCTGCCGCTTACCGGATACCTGTCCGCCTTTCTCCCTTCGGGA
AGCGTGGCGCTTTCTCATAGCTCACGCTGTAGGTATCTCAGTTCGGTGTAGGTCGTTCGCTCCAAGCTGG
GCTGTGTGCACGAACCCCCCGTTCAGCCCGACCGCTGCGCCTTATCCGGTAACTATCGTCTTGAGTCCAA
CCCGGTAAGACACGACTTATCGCCACTGGCAGCAGCCACTGGTAACAGGATTAGCAGAGCGAGGTATGTA
GGCGGTGCTACAGAGTTCTTGAAGTGGTGGCCTAACTACGGCTACACTAGAAGAACAGTATTTGGTATCT
GCGCTCTGCTGAAGCCAGTTACCTTCGGAAAAAGAGTTGGTAGCTCTTGATCCGGCAAACAAACCACCGC
TGGTAGCGGTGGTTTTTTTGTTTGCAAGCAGCAGATTACGCGCAGAAAAAAAGGATCTCAAGAAGATCCT
TTGATCTTTTCTACGGGGTCTGACGCTCAGTGGAACGAAAACTCACGTTAAGGGATTTTGGTCATGAGAT
TATCAAAAAGGATCTTCACCTAGATCCTTTTAAATTAAAAATGAAGTTTTAAATCAATCTAAAGTATATA
TGAGTAAACTTGGTCTGACAGTTACCAATGCTTAATCAGTGAGGCACCTATCTCAGCGATCTGTCTATTT
CGTTCATCCATAGTTGCCTGACTCCCCGTCGTGTAGATAACTACGATACGGGAGGGCTTACCATCTGGCC
CCAGTGCTGCAATGATACCGCGAGACCCACGCTCACCGGCTCCAGATTTATCAGCAATAAACCAGCCAGC
CGGAAGGGCCGAGCGCAGAAGTGGTCCTGCAACTTTATCCGCCTCCATCCAGTCTATTAATTGTTGCCGG
GAAGCTAGAGTAAGTAGTTCGCCAGTTAATAGTTTGCGCAACGTTGTTGCCATTGCTACAGGCATCGTGG
TGTCACGCTCGTCGTTTGGTATGGCTTCATTCAGCTCCGGTTCCCAACGATCAAGGCGAGTTACATGATC
CCCCATGTTGTGCAAAAAAGCGGTTAGCTCCTTCGGTCCTCCGATCGTTGTCAGAAGTAAGTTGGCCGCA
GTGTTATCACTCATGGTTATGGCAGCACTGCATAATTCTCTTACTGTCATGCCATCCGTAAGATGCTTTT
CTGTGACTGGTGAGTACTCAACCAAGTCATTCTGAGAATAGTGTATGCGGCGACCGAGTTGCTCTTGCCC
GGCGTCAATACGGGATAATACCGCGCCACATAGCAGAACTTTAAAAGTGCTCATCATTGGAAAACGTTCT
TCGGGGCGAAAACTCTCAAGGATCTTACCGCTGTTGAGATCCAGTTCGATGTAACCCACTCGTGCACCCA
ACTGATCTTCAGCATCTTTTACTTTCACCAGCGTTTCTGGGTGAGCAAAAACAGGAAGGCAAAATGCCGC
AAAAAAGGGAATAAGGGCGACACGGAAATGTTGAATACTCATACTCTTCCTTTTTCAATATTATTGAAGC
ATTTATCAGGGTTATTGTCTCATGAGCGGATACATATTTGAATGTATTTAGAAAAATAAACAAATAGGGG
TTCCGCGCACATTTCCCCGAAAAGTGCCACCTGACGTCTAAGAAACCATTATTATCATGACATTAACCTA
TAAAAATAGGCGTATCACGAGGCCCTTTCGTCTCGCGCGTTTCGGTGATGACGGTGAAAACCTCTGACAC
ATGCAGCTCCCGGAGACGGTCACAGCTTGTCTGTAAGCGGATGCCGGGAGCAGACAAGCCCGTCAGGGCG
CGTCAGCGGGTGTTGGCGGGTGTCGGGGCTGGCTTAACTATGCGGCATCAGAGCAGATTGTACTGAGAGT
GCACCATATGCGGTGTGAAATACCGCACAGATGCGTAAGGAGAAAATACCGCATCAGGCGCCATTCGCCA
TTCAGGCTGCGCAACTGTTGGGAAGGGCGATCGGTGCGGGCCTCTTCGCTATTACGCCAGCTGGCGAAAG
GGGGATGTGCTGCAAGGCGATTAAGTTGGGTAACGCCAGGGTTTTCCCAGTCACGACGTTGTAAAACGAC
GGCGCAAGGAATGGTGCATGCAAGGAGATGGCGCCCAACAGTCCCCCGGCCACGGGGCCTGCCACCATAC
CCACGCCGAAACAAGCGCTCATGAGCCCGAAGTGGCGAGCCCGATCTTCCCCATCGGTGATGTCGGCGAT
ATAGGCGCCAGCAACCGCACCTGTGGCGCCGGTGATGCCGGCCACGATGCGTCCGGCGTAGAGGCGATTA
GTCCAATTTGTTAAAGACAGGATATCAGTGGTCCAGGCTCTAGTTTTGACTCAACAATATCACCAGCTGA
AGCCTATAGAGTACGAGCCATAGATAAAATAAAAGATTTTATTTAGTCTCCAGAAAAAGGGGGGAATGAA
AGACCCCACCTGTAGGTTTGGCAAGCTAGCTTAAGTAACGCCATTTTGCAAGGCATGGAAAATACATAAC
TGAGAATAGAGAAGTTCAGATCAAGGTTAGGAACAGAGAGACAGCAGAATATGGGCCAAACAGGATATCT
GTGGTAAGCAGTTCCTGCCCCGGCTCAGGGCCAAGAACAGATGGTCCCCAGATGCGGTCCCGCCCTCAGC
AGTTTCTAGAGAACCATCAGATGTTTCCAGGGTGCCCCAAGGACCTGAAATGACCCTGTGCCTTATTTGA
ACTAACCAATCAGTTCGCTTCTCGCTTCTGTTCGCGCGCTTCTGCTCCCCGAGCTCAATAAAAGAGCCCA
CAACCCCTCACTCGGCGCGCCAGTCCTCCGATAGACTGCGTCGCCCGGGTACCCGTATTCCCAATAAAGC
CTCTTGCTGTTTGCATCCGAATCGTGGACTCGCTGATCCTTGGGAGGGTCTCCTCAGATTGATTGACTGC
CCACCTCGGGGGTCTTTCATTTGGAGGTTCCACCGAGATTTGGAGACCCCTGCCCAGGGACCACCGACCC
CCCCGCCGGGAGGTAAGCTGGCCAGCGGTCGTTTCGTGTCTGTCTCTGTCTTTGTGCGTGTTTGTGCCGG
CATCTAATGTTTGCGCCTGCGTCTGTACTAGTTAGCTAACTAGCTCTGTATCTGGCGGACCCGTGGTGGA
ACTGACGAGTTCTGAACACCCGGCCGCAACCCTGGGAGACGTCCCAGGGACTTTGGGGGCCGTTTTTGTG
GCCCGACCTGAGGAAGGGAGTCGATGTGGAATCCGACCCCGTCAGGATATGTGGTTCTGGTAGGAGACGA
GAACCTAAAACAGTTCCCGCCTCCGTCTGAATTTTTGCTTTCGGTTTGGAACCGAAGCCGCGCGTCTTGT
CTGCTGCAGCGCTGCAGCATCGTTCTGTGTTGTCTCTGTCTGACTGTGTTTCTGTATTTGTCTGAAAATT
AGGGCCAGACTGTTACCACTCCCTTAAGTTTGACCTTAGGTCACTGGAAAGATGTCGAGCGGATCGCTCA
CAACCAGTCGGTAGATGTCAAGAAGAGACGTTGGGTTACCTTCTGCTCTGCAGAATGGCCAACCTTTAAC
GTCGGATGGCCGCGAGACGGCACCTTTAACCGAGACCTCATCACCCAGGTTAAGATCAAGGTCTTTTCAC
CTGGCCCGCATGGACACCCAGACCAGGTCCCCTACATCGTGACCTGGGAAGCCTTGGCTTTTGACCCCCC
TCCCTGGGTCA
